>Addgene plasmid #242944 | pDL1-Spol-foxA-C-term | addgene full sequence | sequence record 486269 | Addgene NGS Result
CACGAGTGGGTTACATCGAACTGGATCTCAACAGCGGTAAGATCCTTGAGAGTTTTCGCCCCGAAGAACG
TTTTCCAATGATGAGCACTTTTAAAGTTCTGCTATGTGGCGCGGTATTATCCCGTATTGACGCCGGGCAA
GAGCAACTCGGTCGCCGCATACACTATTCTCAGAATGACTTGGTTGAGTACTCACCAGTCACAGAAAAGC
ATCTTACGGATGGCATGACAGTAAGAGAATTATGCAGTGCTGCCATAACCATGAGTGATAACACTGCGGC
CAACTTACTTCTGACAACGATCGGAGGACCGAAGGAGCTAACCGCTTTTTTGCACAACATGGGGGATCAT
GTAACTCGCCTTGATCGTTGGGAACCGGAGCTGAATGAAGCCATACCAAACGACGAGCGTGACACCACGA
TGCCTGTAGCAATGGCAACAACGTTGCGCAAACTATTAACTGGCGAACTACTTACTCTAGCTTCCCGGCA
ACAATTAATAGACTGGATGGAGGCGGATAAAGTTGCAGGACCACTTCTGCGCTCGGCCCTTCCGGCTGGC
TGGTTTATTGCTGATAAATCTGGAGCCGGTGAGCGTGGGTCTCGCGGTATCATTGCAGCACTGGGGCCAG
ATGGTAAGCCCTCCCGTATCGTAGTTATCTACACGACGGGGAGTCAGGCAACTATGGATGAACGAAATAG
ACAGATCGCTGAGATAGGTGCCTCACTGATTAAGCATTGGTAACTGTCAGACCAAGTTTACTCATATATA
CTTTAGATTGATTTAAAACTTCATTTTTAATTTAAAAGGATCTAGGTGAAGATCCTTTTTGATAATCTCA
TGACCAAAATCCCTTAACGTGAGTTTTCGTTCCACTGAGCGTCAGACCCCGTAGAAAAGATCAAAGGATC
TTCTTGAGATCCTTTTTTTCTGCGCGTAATCTGCTGCTTGCAAACAAAAAAACCACCGCTACCAGCGGTG
GTTTGTTTGCCGGATCAAGAGCTACCAACTCTTTTTCCGAAGGTAACTGGCTTCAGCAGAGCGCAGATAC
CAAATACTGTTCTTCTAGTGTAGCCGTAGTTAGGCCACCACTTCAAGAACTCTGTAGCACCGCCTACATA
CCTCGCTCTGCTAATCCTGTTACCAGTGGCTGCTGCCAGTGGCGATAAGTCGTGTCTTACCGGGTTGGAC
TCAAGACGATAGTTACCGGATAAGGCGCAGCGGTCGGGCTGAACGGGGGGTTCGTGCACACAGCCCAGCT
TGGAGCGAACGACCTACACCGAACTGAGATACCTACAGCGTGAGCTATGAGAAAGCGCCACGCTTCCCGA
AGGGAGAAAGGCGGACAGGTATCCGGTAAGCGGCAGGGTCGGAACAGGAGAGCGCACGAGGGAGCTTCCA
GGGGGAAACGCCTGGTATCTTTATAGTCCTGTCGGGTTTCGCCACCTCTGACTTGAGCGTCGATTTTTGT
GATGCTCGTCAGGGGGGCGGAGCCTATGGAAAAACGCCAGCAACGCGGCCTTTTTACGGTTCCTGGCCTT
TTGCTGGCCTTTTGCTCACATGTTCTTTCCTGCGTTATCCCCTGATTCTGTGGATAACCGTATTACCGCC
TTTGAGTGAGCTGATACCGCTCGCCGCAGCCGAACGACCGAGCGCAGCGAGTCAGTGAGCGAGGAAGCGC
AAAAAACCCCTCAAGACCCGTTTAGAGGCCCCAAGGGGTTATGCTAGACAGGAAACAGCTATGACTAATA
CGACTCACTATAGGGATTTAGGTGACACTATAGAAAGGCACGTTGTTGTAGTTTGAGTAGTATTTCATGT
GTTCGAGATCAACTGATGAGCCAGTGGCTCCTGCGTATAGAGTATCATGGGGACTCACACCCATGGCGGC
AGCAACTAGTCTCGGATGCATCAAACGATCTATTGAGAACGGATTACTTGTTGTTAGTAATGACGAATTG
TGTTGAGATGCTTCGTATTGATATGCCATAGCTGTTGATAAATTGTCATACGGATGTCCCGATAATGATA
TCGATGGTAATGACACAGAAATTTGATCATCGTTTGGTAAGTTGTGTCCTCCATAAAGTCCGAAAACACT
ATTCGCACCTGGTGGCAAGTGCATACCCTGACCAAGAGGGTCATCTGATGCCAATAAGCTATAGTGATCT
AAAGAACTTTGTTGGAAAATGTTTTGCTGATTTGAGTAGAATTGCTGATTGGGATTGTAATGAATTTGTG
GATGTTCTTGCTGGTTTGGTCTCCCTTTAGTGAGGGTTAATTCCCTATAGTGAGTCGTATTAACTGGCCG
TCGTTTTACCCTAGCATAACCCCTTGGGGCCTCTAAACGGGTCTTGAGGGGTTTTTTGCCTGATGCGGTA
TTTTCTCCTTACGCATCTGTGCGGTATTTCACACCGCATCAGGTGGCACTTTTCGGGGAAATGTGCGCGG
AACCCCTATTTGTTTATTTTTCTAAATACATTCAAATATGTATCCGCTCATGAGACAATAACCCTGATAA
ATGCTTCAATAATATTGAAAAAGGAAGAGTATGAGTATTCAACATTTCCGTGTCGCCCTTATTCCCTTTT
TTGCGGCATTTTGCCTTCCTGTTTTTGCTCACCCAGAAACGCTGGTGAAAGTAAAAGATGCTGAAGATCA
GTTGGGTG
Features (pLannotate 1.2.2; 11 found; start..end, strand, type, name):
    914..1502    +  rep_origin     ori: high-copy-number ColE1/pMB1/pBR322/pUC origin of replication
   1680..1727    -  terminator     T7 terminator: transcription terminator for bacteriophage T7 RNA polymerase
   1746..1764    +  promoter       T7 promoter: promoter for bacteriophage T7 RNA polymerase
   1766..1784    +  promoter       SP6 promoter: promoter for bacteriophage SP6 RNA polymerase
   2264..2282    -  promoter       T3 promoter: promoter for bacteriophage T3 RNA polymerase
   2284..2302    -  promoter       T7 promoter: promoter for bacteriophage T7 RNA polymerase
   2303..2319    +  CDS            lacZα (fragment): LacZα fragment of β-galactosidase; lacZ fragment
   2321..2368    +  terminator     T7 terminator: transcription terminator for bacteriophage T7 RNA polymerase
   2369..2419    -  misc_feature   bom (fragment): basis of mobility region from pBR322
   2446..2550    +  promoter       AmpR promoter: bla
   2551..743     +  CDS            AmpR (across the origin): β-lactamase; bla; confers resistance to ampicillin, carbenicillin, and related antibiotics
