[The description below was written by a language model from this plasmid's Addgene catalogue record and pLannotate feature annotations shown in this document.]
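Description:
pDL1-Spol-foxA-C-term is a small (about 2.7 kb) RNAi vector built on the pDL1 backbone and carrying a 481 bp C-terminal fragment of foxA from the planarian Schmidtea polychroa, inserted by Gibson assembly. It is propagated in E. coli as a high-copy plasmid through a ColE1/pUC-type origin of replication and is selected with ampicillin via a β-lactamase gene driven by its native AmpR promoter. Short remnants of lacZα and of the pBR322 bom region are also annotated but appear to be only backbone leftovers.

The functional core is a cloning site flanked by opposing bacteriophage promoters. On one side sit tandem T7 and SP6 promoters reading forward, and on the other side T7 and T3 promoters reading in the reverse direction, so the roughly 480 bp interval between them, which matches the stated insert size, can be transcribed from both strands. The insert itself is not annotated in the feature table. T7 terminators lie outside each promoter pair, oriented to stop the transcript arriving from the opposite T7 promoter, which confines transcription to the insert. With T7 RNA polymerase the two convergent T7 promoters yield complementary sense and antisense strands that anneal into double-stranded RNA, while the SP6 and T3 promoters would allow strand-specific transcripts to be made separately.

According to the record, the plasmid is used to generate dsRNA for knockdown of Spol-foxA in S. polychroa, and the associated publication describes combining RNAi with regeneration assays in planarian embryos. The name implies that it targets only the C-terminal part of the gene.
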