Addgene plasmid #242944: pDL1-Spol-foxA-C-term
Purpose: Encodes a C-terminal fragment of Spol-foxA to generate dsRNA for RNAi experiments in the planarian S. polychroa
Depositing lab: Erin Davies. Depositing organization: National Cancer Institute (NCI). Publication: Protocol combining RNA interference and regeneration assays in planarian embryos. Deihl EW, Booth CLT, Davies EL. bioRxiv [Preprint]. 2025 Jul 22:2025.07.21.666018. doi: 10.1101/2025.07.21.666018. PubMed 40777484.
Backbone
  Vector backbone: pDL1
  Backbone manufacturer: Daniel Lobo (Addgene plasmid # 182263)
  Backbone size w/o insert (bp): 2319
  Total vector size (bp): 2665
  Vector type: RNAi
Growth in bacteria
  Bacterial resistance: Ampicillin, 100 μg/mL
  Growth temperature: 37°C
  Growth strain: DH5alpha
  Copy number: High Copy
Gene/Insert
  Gene/Insert name: Spol-foxA
  Species: Schmidtea polychroa
  Insert size (bp): 481
  Cloning method: Gibson Cloning
  Sequencing primers: 5′ accaaaccagcaagaacatcc; 3′ aggcacgttgttgtagtttga
Terms and licenses: Academic/Nonprofit Terms; Industry Terms: Not Available to Industry
Depositor comments: pDL 1 (empty vector) is available as Addgene #182263.
How to cite: pDL1-Spol-foxA-C-term was a gift from Erin Davies (Addgene plasmid # 242944 ; http://n2t.net/addgene:242944 ; RRID:Addgene_242944)
